Addgene plasmid #176851: pLV-TRE3G-YAP1-5SA-CMV-mCherry-T2A-Puro
Purpose: lentiviral vector for doxycycline-inducible YAP1 5SA constitutively active expression
Depositing lab: Roland Friedel. Depositing organization: Icahn School of Medicine at Mount Sinai. Publication: Plexin-B2 orchestrates collective stem cell dynamics via actomyosin contractility, cytoskeletal tension and adhesion. Junqueira Alves C, Dariolli R, Haydak J, Kang S, Hannah T, Wiener RJ, DeFronzo S, Tejero R, Gusella GL, Ramakrishnan A, Alves Dias R, Wojcinski A, Kesari S, Shen L, Sobie EA, Rodrigues Furtado de Mendonca JP, Azeloglu EU, Zou H, Friedel RH. Nat Commun. 2021 Oct 14;12(1):6019. doi: 10.1038/s41467-021-26296-7. PubMed 34650052.
Backbone
  Vector backbone: pLV[Tet]-mCherry:T2A:Puro-TRE3G
  Backbone manufacturer: VectorBuilder
  Backbone size w/o insert (bp): 8562
  Vector type: Lentiviral
  Selectable markers: Puromycin
Growth in bacteria
  Bacterial resistance: Ampicillin, 100 μg/mL
  Growth temperature: 37°C
  Growth strain: NEB Stable
  Copy number: High Copy
Gene/Insert
  Gene/Insert name: hYAP1-5SA
  Species: H. sapiens (human)
  Insert size (bp): 1467
  Mutation: S61A, S109A, S127A, S164A, S381A (phosphorylation sites)
  Entrez Gene: YAP1 (a.k.a. COB1, YAP, YAP-1, YAP2, YAP65, YKI)
  Cloning method: Unknown
Terms and licenses: Academic/Nonprofit Terms; Industry Terms: Not Available to Industry
How to cite: pLV-TRE3G-YAP1-5SA-CMV-mCherry-T2A-Puro was a gift from Roland Friedel (Addgene plasmid # 176851 ; http://n2t.net/addgene:176851 ; RRID:Addgene_176851)
