[The description below was written by a language model from this plasmid's Addgene catalogue record and pLannotate feature annotations shown in this document.]
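Description:
pLV-TRE3G-YAP1-5SA-CMV-mCherry-T2A-Puro is a third-generation-style, self-inactivating HIV-1 lentiviral transfer vector built on a commercial pLV[Tet]-mCherry:T2A:Puro-TRE3G backbone, designed for doxycycline-inducible expression of a constitutively active form of human YAP1. In bacteria it is maintained through a high-copy ColE1/pUC-type origin and selected with ampicillin (β-lactamase). The backbone also carries an f1 origin, an SV40 origin, and remnants of lac and phage promoter sequences. Viral genomic RNA is driven by an RSV promoter fused to a truncated 5' LTR. It is followed by the Ψ packaging signal, RRE for Rev-dependent nuclear export and the cPPT/CTS. The genome ends in a ΔU3 3' LTR, with an SV40 polyadenylation signal downstream.

Between the LTRs sit two expression units in the same orientation. The first places the YAP1-5SA coding sequence, flanked by Gateway attB sites left over from assembly, under the TRE3G Tet-responsive promoter and upstream of a WPRE that enhances transcript expression. The five serine-to-alanine substitutions (S61A, S109A, S127A, S164A, S381A) remove phosphorylation sites, which the record describes as rendering YAP1 constitutively active. TRE3G requires a Tet-On 3G transactivator, and none is annotated in this plasmid, so it would have to be supplied separately in the target cells. The second unit uses the CMV enhancer/promoter to constitutively express mCherry and puromycin N-acetyltransferase, separated by a T2A peptide, so transduced cells can be identified by red fluorescence and selected with puromycin independently of induction. The vector is used to generate stable mammalian cell populations in which active YAP1 signalling can be switched on with doxycycline.
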