Features (pLannotate 1.2.2; 33 found; start..end, strand, type, name):
      3..229     +  promoter       RSV promoter: Rous sarcoma virus enhancer/promoter
    230..410     +  LTR            5' LTR (truncated): truncated 5' long terminal repeat (LTR) from HIV-1
    457..582     +  misc_feature   HIV-1 Ψ: packaging signal of human immunodeficiency virus type 1
    566..929     +  CDS            HIV-1 gag (fragment): gag protein from human immunodeficiency virus 1; gag
   1075..1308    +  misc_feature   RRE: The Rev response element (RRE) of HIV-1 allows for Rev-dependent mRNA export from the nucleus to the cytoplasm.
   1685..1785    +  CDS            Rev (fragment): human immunodeficiency virus 1 (HIV-1) Rev protein; rev; enhances nuclear export of unspliced and incompletely spliced viral mRNAs
   1803..1920    +  misc_feature   cPPT/CTS: central polypurine tract and central termination sequence of HIV-1
   1938..1958    +  protein_bind   attB4: mutant version of attB; core recombination site for the Gateway® BP reaction BP Clonase™
   1958..2334    +  promoter       TRE3G promoter: 3rd-generation Tet-responsive promoter that can be activated by binding of Tet-On® 3G
   2334..2358    +  protein_bind   attB1: mutant version of attB; recombination site for the Gateway® BP reaction BP Clonase™
   2365..3828    +  CDS            YAP1: YAP1_HUMAN - Also known as YAP65. Experimental evidence at protein level: Swiss-Prot protein existence level 1. [Isoform 3]: Activates the C-terminal fragment (CTF) of ERBB4 (isoform 3). From Homo sapiens (Human).
   3832..3856    -  protein_bind   attB2: mutant version of attB; recombination site for the Gateway® BP reaction BP Clonase™
   3874..4462    +  misc_feature   WPRE: woodchuck hepatitis virus posttranscriptional regulatory element
   4492..4871    +  enhancer       CMV enhancer: human cytomegalovirus immediate early enhancer
   4872..5075    +  promoter       CMV promoter: human cytomegalovirus (CMV) immediate early promoter
   5108..5815    +  CDS            mCherry: mCherry is a basic (constitutively fluorescent) red fluorescent protein published in 2004, derived from Discosoma sp.. It is reported to be a very rapidly-maturing monomer with low acid sensitivity.
   5825..5878    +  CDS            T2A: 2A peptide from Thosea asigna virus capsid protein Eukaryotic ribosomes fail to insert a peptide bond between the Gly and Pro residues, yielding separate polypeptides.
   5879..6478    +  CDS            PuroR: puromycin N-acetyltransferase; pac from Streptomyces alboniger; confers resistance to puromycin
   6468..6548    +  CDS            nef (fragment): NEF_HV1Z2 - Experimental evidence at protein level: Swiss-Prot protein existence level 1. Extracellular Nef protein targets CD4(+) T-lymphocytes for apoptosis by interacting with CXCR4 surface receptors. From Human immunodeficiency virus type 1 group M subtype D (isolate Z2/CDC-Z34) (HIV-1).
   6550..6783    +  LTR            3' LTR (ΔU3): self-inactivating 3' long terminal repeat (LTR) from HIV-1
   6855..6976    +  polyA_signal   SV40 poly(A) signal: SV40 polyadenylation signal
   7016..7151    +  rep_origin     SV40 ori: SV40 origin of replication
   7172..7190    -  promoter       T7 promoter: promoter for bacteriophage T7 RNA polymerase
   7198..7353    +  CDS            lacZα (fragment): LacZα fragment of β-galactosidase; lacZ fragment
   7358..7786    +  rep_origin     f1 ori (sequence partly withheld): f1 bacteriophage origin of replication; arrow indicates direction of (+) strand synthesis
   7839..7943    +  promoter       AmpR promoter: bla
   7944..8804    +  CDS            AmpR: β-lactamase; bla; confers resistance to ampicillin, carbenicillin, and related antibiotics
   8975..9563    +  rep_origin     ori: high-copy-number ColE1/pMB1/pBR322/pUC origin of replication
   9746..9838    +  CDS            lacI (fragment): lac repressor; lacI; The lac repressor binds to the lac operator to inhibit transcription in E. coli. This inhibition can be relieved by adding lactose or isopropyl-β-D-thiogalactopyranoside (IPTG).
   9851..9872    +  protein_bind   CAP binding site: CAP binding activates transcription in the presence of cAMP. E. coli catabolite activator protein
   9887..9917    +  promoter       lac promoter: promoter for the E. coli lac operon
   9925..9941    +  protein_bind   lac operator: The lac repressor binds to the lac operator to inhibit transcription in E. coli. This inhibition can be relieved by adding lactose or isopropyl-β-D-thiogalactopyranoside (IPTG). lac repressor encoded by lacI
   9986..10004   +  promoter       T3 promoter: promoter for bacteriophage T3 RNA polymerase
>Addgene plasmid #176851 | pLV-TRE3G-YAP1-5SA-CMV-mCherry-T2A-Puro | addgene full sequence | sequence record 347165 | Addgene NGS Result
AATGTAGTCTTATGCAATACTCTTGTAGTCTTGCAACATGGTAACGATGAGTTAGCAACATGCCTTACAA
GGAGAGAAAAAGCACCGTGCATGCCGATTGGTGGAAGTAAGGTGGTACGATCGTGCCTTATTAGGAAGGC
AACAGACGGGTCTGACATGGATTGGACGAACCACTGAATTGCCGCATTGCAGAGATATTGTATTTAAGTG
CCTAGCTCGATACATAAACGGGTCTCTCTGGTTAGACCAGATCTGAGCCTGGGAGCTCTCTGGCTAACTA
GGGAACCCACTGCTTAAGCCTCAATAAAGCTTGCCTTGAGTGCTTCAAGTAGTGTGTGCCCGTCTGTTGT
GTGACTCTGGTAACTAGAGATCCCTCAGACCCTTTTAGTCAGTGTGGAAAATCTCTAGCAGTGGCGCCCG
AACAGGGACTTGAAAGCGAAAGGGAAACCAGAGGAGCTCTCTCGACGCAGGACTCGGCTTGCTGAAGCGC
GCACGGCAAGAGGCGAGGGGCGGCGACTGGTGAGTACGCCAAAAATTTTGACTAGCGGAGGCTAGAAGGA
GAGAGATGGGTGCGAGAGCGTCAGTATTAAGCGGGGGAGAATTAGATCGCGATGGGAAAAAATTCGGTTA
AGGCCAGGGGGAAAGAAAAAATATAAATTAAAACATATAGTATGGGCAAGCAGGGAGCTAGAACGATTCG
CAGTTAATCCTGGCCTGTTAGAAACATCAGAAGGCTGTAGACAAATACTGGGACAGCTACAACCATCCCT
TCAGACAGGATCAGAAGAACTTAGATCATTATATAATACAGTAGCAACCCTCTATTGTGTGCATCAAAGG
ATAGAGATAAAAGACACCAAGGAAGCTTTAGACAAGATAGAGGAAGAGCAAAACAAAAGTAAGACCACCG
CACAGCAAGCGGCCGCTGATCTTCAGACCTGGAGGAGGAGATATGAGGGACAATTGGAGAAGTGAATTAT
ATAAATATAAAGTAGTAAAAATTGAACCATTAGGAGTAGCACCCACCAAGGCAAAGAGAAGAGTGGTGCA
GAGAGAAAAAAGAGCAGTGGGAATAGGAGCTTTGTTCCTTGGGTTCTTGGGAGCAGCAGGAAGCACTATG
GGCGCAGCGTCAATGACGCTGACGGTACAGGCCAGACAATTATTGTCTGGTATAGTGCAGCAGCAGAACA
ATTTGCTGAGGGCTATTGAGGCGCAACAGCATCTGTTGCAACTCACAGTCTGGGGCATCAAGCAGCTCCA
GGCAAGAATCCTGGCTGTGGAAAGATACCTAAAGGATCAACAGCTCCTGGGGATTTGGGGTTGCTCTGGA
AAACTCATTTGCACCACTGCTGTGCCTTGGAATGCTAGTTGGAGTAATAAATCTCTGGAACAGATTTGGA
ATCACACGACCTGGATGGAGTGGGACAGAGAAATTAACAATTACACAAGCTTAATACACTCCTTAATTGA
AGAATCGCAAAACCAGCAAGAAAAGAATGAACAAGAATTATTGGAATTAGATAAATGGGCAAGTTTGTGG
AATTGGTTTAACATAACAAATTGGCTGTGGTATATAAAATTATTCATAATGATAGTAGGAGGCTTGGTAG
GTTTAAGAATAGTTTTTGCTGTACTTTCTATAGTGAATAGAGTTAGGCAGGGATATTCACCATTATCGTT
TCAGACCCACCTCCCAACCCCGAGGGGACCCGACAGGCCCGAAGGAATAGAAGAAGAAGGTGGAGAGAGA
GACAGAGACAGATCCATTCGATTAGTGAACGGATCTCGACGGTATCGCTAGCTTTTAAAAGAAAAGGGGG
GATTGGGGGGTACAGTGCAGGGGAAAGAATAGTAGACATAATAGCAACAGACATACAAACTAAAGAATTA
CAAAAACAAATTACAAAAATTCAAAATTTTACTAGTGATTATCGGATCAACTTTGTATAGAAAAGTTGTT
TACTCCCTATCAGTGATAGAGAACGTATGAAGAGTTTACTCCCTATCAGTGATAGAGAACGTATGCAGAC
TTTACTCCCTATCAGTGATAGAGAACGTATAAGGAGTTTACTCCCTATCAGTGATAGAGAACGTATGACC
AGTTTACTCCCTATCAGTGATAGAGAACGTATCTACAGTTTACTCCCTATCAGTGATAGAGAACGTATAT
CCAGTTTACTCCCTATCAGTGATAGAGAACGTATAAGCTTTAGGCGTGTACGGTGGGCGCCTATAAAAGC
AGAGCTCGTTTAGTGAACCGTCAGATCGCCTGGAGCAATTCCACAACACTTTTGTCTTATACCAACTTTC
CGTACCACTTCCTACCCTCGTAAACAAGTTTGTACAAAAAAGCAGGCTGCCACCATGGATCCCGGGCAGC
AGCCGCCGCCTCAACCGGCCCCCCAGGGCCAAGGGCAGCCGCCTTCGCAGCCCCCGCAGGGGCAGGGCCC
GCCGTCCGGACCCGGGCAACCGGCACCCGCGGCGACCCAGGCGGCGCCGCAGGCACCCCCCGCCGGGCAT
CAGATCGTGCACGTCCGCGGGGACGCGGAGACCGACCTGGAGGCGCTCTTCAACGCCGTCATGAACCCCA
AGACGGCCAACGTGCCCCAGACCGTGCCCATGAGGCTCCGGAAGCTGCCCGACTCCTTCTTCAAGCCGCC
GGAGCCCAAATCCCACTCCCGACAGGCCGCTACTGATGCAGGCACTGCAGGAGCCCTGACTCCACAGCAT
GTTCGAGCTCATGCCGCTCCAGCTGCTCTGCAGTTGGGAGCTGTTTCTCCTGGGACACTGACCCCCACTG
GAGTAGTCTCTGGCCCAGCAGCTACACCCACAGCTCAGCATCTTCGACAGGCTGCTTTTGAGATACCTGA
TGATGTACCTCTGCCAGCAGGTTGGGAGATGGCAAAGACATCTTCTGGTCAGAGATACTTCTTAAATCAC
ATCGATCAGACAACAACATGGCAGGACCCCAGGAAGGCCATGCTGTCCCAGATGAACGTCACAGCCCCCA
CCAGTCCACCAGTGCAGCAGAATATGATGAACTCGGCTTCAGGTCCTCTTCCTGATGGATGGGAACAAGC
CATGACTCAGGATGGAGAAATTTACTATATAAACCATAAGAACAAGACCACCTCTTGGCTAGACCCAAGG
CTTGACCCTCGTTTTGCCATGAACCAGAGAATCAGTCAGAGTGCTCCAGTGAAACAGCCACCACCCCTGG
CTCCCCAGAGCCCACAGGGAGGCGTCATGGGTGGCAGCAACTCCAACCAGCAGCAACAGATGCGACTGCA
GCAACTGCAGATGGAGAAGGAGAGGCTGCGGCTGAAACAGCAAGAACTGCTTCGGCAGGAGTTAGCCCTG
CGTAGCCAGTTACCAACACTGGAGCAGGATGGTGGGACTCAAAATCCAGTGTCTTCTCCCGGGATGTCTC
AGGAATTGAGAACAATGACGACCAATAGCTCAGATCCTTTCCTTAACAGTGGCACCTATCACTCTCGAGA
TGAGGCTACAGACAGTGGACTAAGCATGAGCAGCTACAGTGTCCCTCGAACCCCAGATGACTTCCTGAAC
AGTGTGGATGAGATGGATACAGGTGATACTATCAACCAAAGCACCCTGCCCTCACAGCAGAACCGTTTCC
CAGACTACCTTGAAGCCATTCCTGGGACAAATGTGGACCTTGGAACACTGGAAGGAGATGGAATGAACAT
AGAAGGAGAGGAGCTGATGCCAAGTCTGCAGGAAGCTTTGAGTTCTGACATCCTTAATGACATGGAGTCT
GTTTTGGCTGCCACCAAGCTAGATAAAGAAAGCTTTCTTACATGGTTATAGACCCAGCTTTCTTGTACAA
AGTGGTGATAATCGAATTCCGATAATCAACCTCTGGATTACAAAATTTGTGAAAGATTGACTGGTATTCT
TAACTATGTTGCTCCTTTTACGCTATGTGGATACGCTGCTTTAATGCCTTTGTATCATGCTATTGCTTCC
CGTATGGCTTTCATTTTCTCCTCCTTGTATAAATCCTGGTTGCTGTCTCTTTATGAGGAGTTGTGGCCCG
TTGTCAGGCAACGTGGCGTGGTGTGCACTGTGTTTGCTGACGCAACCCCCACTGGTTGGGGCATTGCCAC
CACCTGTCAGCTCCTTTCCGGGACTTTCGCTTTCCCCCTCCCTATTGCCACGGCGGAACTCATCGCCGCC
TGCCTTGCCCGCTGCTGGACAGGGGCTCGGCTGTTGGGCACTGACAATTCCGTGGTGTTGTCGGGGAAGC
TGACGTCCTTTCCATGGCTGCTCGCCTGTGTTGCCACCTGGATTCTGCGCGGGACGTCCTTCTGCTACGT
CCCTTCGGCCCTCAATCCAGCGGACCTTCCTTCCCGCGGCCTGCTGCCGGCTCTGCGGCCTCTTCCGCGT
CTTCGCCTTCGCCCTCAGACGAGTCGGATCTCCCTTTGGGCCGCCTCCCCGCATCGGGAATTCCCGCGGT
TCGAACGCGTTGACATTGATTATTGACTAGTTATTAATAGTAATCAATTACGGGGTCATTAGTTCATAGC
CCATATATGGAGTTCCGCGTTACATAACTTACGGTAAATGGCCCGCCTGGCTGACCGCCCAACGACCCCC
GCCCATTGACGTCAATAATGACGTATGTTCCCATAGTAACGCCAATAGGGACTTTCCATTGACGTCAATG
GGTGGAGTATTTACGGTAAACTGCCCACTTGGCAGTACATCAAGTGTATCATATGCCAAGTACGCCCCCT
ATTGACGTCAATGACGGTAAATGGCCCGCCTGGCATTATGCCCAGTACATGACCTTATGGGACTTTCCTA
CTTGGCAGTACATCTACGTATTAGTCATCGCTATTACCATGGTGATGCGGTTTTGGCAGTACATCAATGG
GCGTGGATAGCGGTTTGACTCACGGGGATTTCCAAGTCTCCACCCCATTGACGTCAATGGGAGTTTGTTT
TGGCACCAAAATCAACGGGACTTTCCAAAATGTCGTAACAACTCCGCCCCATTGACGCAAATGGGCGGTA
GGCGTGTACGGTGGGAGGTCTATATAAGCAGAGCTCTCTGGCTAACTAGAGAACCCACTGCGCCACCATG
GTGAGCAAGGGCGAGGAGGATAACATGGCCATCATCAAGGAGTTCATGCGCTTCAAGGTGCACATGGAGG
GCTCCGTGAACGGCCACGAGTTCGAGATCGAGGGCGAGGGCGAGGGCCGCCCCTACGAGGGCACCCAGAC
CGCCAAGCTGAAGGTGACCAAGGGTGGCCCCCTGCCCTTCGCCTGGGACATCCTGTCCCCTCAGTTCATG
TACGGCTCCAAGGCCTACGTGAAGCACCCCGCCGACATCCCCGACTACTTGAAGCTGTCCTTCCCCGAGG
GCTTCAAGTGGGAGCGCGTGATGAACTTCGAGGACGGCGGCGTGGTGACCGTGACCCAGGACTCCTCCCT
GCAGGACGGCGAGTTCATCTACAAGGTGAAGCTGCGCGGCACCAACTTCCCCTCCGACGGCCCCGTAATG
CAGAAGAAGACCATGGGCTGGGAGGCCTCCTCCGAGCGGATGTACCCCGAGGACGGCGCCCTGAAGGGCG
AGATCAAGCAGAGGCTGAAGCTGAAGGACGGCGGCCACTACGACGCTGAGGTCAAGACCACCTACAAGGC
CAAGAAGCCCGTGCAGCTGCCCGGCGCCTACAACGTCAACATCAAGTTGGACATCACCTCCCACAACGAG
GACTACACCATCGTGGAACAGTACGAACGCGCCGAGGGCCGCCACTCCACCGGCGGCATGGACGAGCTGT
ACAAGGGCTCCGGAGAGGGCAGGGGAAGTCTTCTAACATGCGGGGACGTGGAGGAAAATCCCGGCCCCAT
GACCGAGTACAAGCCCACGGTGCGCCTCGCCACCCGCGACGACGTCCCCAGGGCCGTACGCACCCTCGCC
GCCGCGTTCGCCGACTACCCCGCCACGCGCCACACCGTCGATCCGGACCGCCACATCGAGCGGGTCACCG
AGCTGCAAGAACTCTTCCTCACGCGCGTCGGGCTCGACATCGGCAAGGTGTGGGTCGCGGACGACGGCGC
CGCGGTGGCGGTCTGGACCACGCCGGAGAGCGTCGAAGCGGGGGCGGTGTTCGCCGAGATCGGCCCGCGC
ATGGCCGAGTTGAGCGGTTCCCGGCTGGCCGCGCAGCAACAGATGGAAGGCCTCCTGGCGCCGCACCGGC
CCAAGGAGCCCGCGTGGTTCCTGGCCACCGTCGGCGTCTCGCCCGACCACCAGGGCAAGGGTCTGGGCAG
CGCCGTCGTGCTCCCCGGAGTGGAGGCGGCCGAGCGCGCCGGGGTGCCCGCCTTCCTGGAGACCTCCGCG
CCCCGCAACCTCCCCTTCTACGAGCGGCTCGGCTTCACCGTCACCGCCGACGTCGAGGTGCCCGAAGGAC
CGCGCACCTGGTGCATGACCCGCAAGCCCGGTGCCTGAGGTACCTTTAAGACCAATGACTTACAAGGCAG
CTGTAGATCTTAGCCACTTTTTAAAAGAAAAGGGGGGACTGGAAGGGCTAATTCACTCCCAACGAAGACA
AGATCTGCTTTTTGCTTGTACTGGGTCTCTCTGGTTAGACCAGATCTGAGCCTGGGAGCTCTCTGGCTAA
CTAGGGAACCCACTGCTTAAGCCTCAATAAAGCTTGCCTTGAGTGCTTCAAGTAGTGTGTGCCCGTCTGT
TGTGTGACTCTGGTAACTAGAGATCCCTCAGACCCTTTTAGTCAGTGTGGAAAATCTCTAGCAGTAGTAG
TTCATGTCATCTTATTATTCAGTATTTATAACTTGCAAAGAAATGAATATCAGAGAGTGAGAGGAACTTG
TTTATTGCAGCTTATAATGGTTACAAATAAAGCAATAGCATCACAAATTTCACAAATAAAGCATTTTTTT
CACTGCATTCTAGTTGTGGTTTGTCCAAACTCATCAATGTATCTTATCATGTCTGGCTCTAGCTATCCCG
CCCCTAACTCCGCCCATCCCGCCCCTAACTCCGCCCAGTTCCGCCCATTCTCCGCCCCATGGCTGACTAA
TTTTTTTTATTTATGCAGAGGCCGAGGCCGCCTCGGCCTCTGAGCTATTCCAGAAGTAGTGAGGAGGCTT
TTTTGGAGGCCTAGGGACGTACCCAATTCGCCCTATAGTGAGTCGTATTACGCGCGCTCACTGGCCGTCG
TTTTACAACGTCGTGACTGGGAAAACCCTGGCGTTACCCAACTTAATCGCCTTGCAGCACATCCCCCTTT
CGCCAGCTGGCGTAATAGCGAAGAGGCCCGCACCGATCGCCCTTCCCAACAGTTGCGCAGCCTGAATGGC
GAATGGG
[124 nt withheld, positions 7358-7481]
C
[91 nt withheld, positions 7483-7573]
A
[49 nt withheld, positions 7575-7623]
CCTTTGACGTTGGAGTCCACGTTCTTT
[37 nt withheld, positions 7651-7687]
ACCCTATCTCGGTCTATTCTTTTGATTTATAAGGGATTTTGCCGATTTCGGCCTATTGGTTAAAAAATGA
GCTGATTTAACAAAAATTTAACGCGAATTTTAACAAAATATTAACGCTTACAATTTAGGTGGCACTTTTC
GGGGAAATGTGCGCGGAACCCCTATTTGTTTATTTTTCTAAATACATTCAAATATGTATCCGCTCATGAG
ACAATAACCCTGATAAATGCTTCAATAATATTGAAAAAGGAAGAGTATGAGTATTCAACATTTCCGTGTC
GCCCTTATTCCCTTTTTTGCGGCATTTTGCCTTCCTGTTTTTGCTCACCCAGAAACGCTGGTGAAAGTAA
AAGATGCTGAAGATCAGTTGGGTGCACGAGTGGGTTACATCGAACTGGATCTCAACAGCGGTAAGATCCT
TGAGAGTTTTCGCCCCGAAGAACGTTTTCCAATGATGAGCACTTTTAAAGTTCTGCTATGTGGCGCGGTA
TTATCCCGTATTGACGCCGGGCAAGAGCAACTCGGTCGCCGCATACACTATTCTCAGAATGACTTGGTTG
AGTACTCACCAGTCACAGAAAAGCATCTTACGGATGGCATGACAGTAAGAGAATTATGCAGTGCTGCCAT
AACCATGAGTGATAACACTGCGGCCAACTTACTTCTGACAACGATCGGAGGACCGAAGGAGCTAACCGCT
TTTTTGCACAACATGGGGGATCATGTAACTCGCCTTGATCGTTGGGAACCGGAGCTGAATGAAGCCATAC
CAAACGACGAGCGTGACACCACGATGCCTGTAGCAATGGCAACAACGTTGCGCAAACTATTAACTGGCGA
ACTACTTACTCTAGCTTCCCGGCAACAATTAATAGACTGGATGGAGGCGGATAAAGTTGCAGGACCACTT
CTGCGCTCGGCCCTTCCGGCTGGCTGGTTTATTGCTGATAAATCTGGAGCCGGTGAGCGTGGGTCTCGCG
GTATCATTGCAGCACTGGGGCCAGATGGTAAGCCCTCCCGTATCGTAGTTATCTACACGACGGGGAGTCA
GGCAACTATGGATGAACGAAATAGACAGATCGCTGAGATAGGTGCCTCACTGATTAAGCATTGGTAACTG
TCAGACCAAGTTTACTCATATATACTTTAGATTGATTTAAAACTTCATTTTTAATTTAAAAGGATCTAGG
TGAAGATCCTTTTTGATAATCTCATGACCAAAATCCCTTAACGTGAGTTTTCGTTCCACTGAGCGTCAGA
CCCCGTAGAAAAGATCAAAGGATCTTCTTGAGATCCTTTTTTTCTGCGCGTAATCTGCTGCTTGCAAACA
AAAAAACCACCGCTACCAGCGGTGGTTTGTTTGCCGGATCAAGAGCTACCAACTCTTTTTCCGAAGGTAA
CTGGCTTCAGCAGAGCGCAGATACCAAATACTGTTCTTCTAGTGTAGCCGTAGTTAGGCCACCACTTCAA
GAACTCTGTAGCACCGCCTACATACCTCGCTCTGCTAATCCTGTTACCAGTGGCTGCTGCCAGTGGCGAT
AAGTCGTGTCTTACCGGGTTGGACTCAAGACGATAGTTACCGGATAAGGCGCAGCGGTCGGGCTGAACGG
GGGGTTCGTGCACACAGCCCAGCTTGGAGCGAACGACCTACACCGAACTGAGATACCTACAGCGTGAGCT
ATGAGAAAGCGCCACGCTTCCCGAAGAGAGAAAGGCGGACAGGTATCCGGTAAGCGGCAGGGTCGGAACA
GGAGAGCGCACGAGGGAGCTTCCAGGGGGAAACGCCTGGTATCTTTATAGTCCTGTCGGGTTTCGCCACC
TCTGACTTGAGCGTCGATTTTTGTGATGCTCGTCAGGGGGGCGGAGCCTATGGAAAAACGCCAGCAACGC
GGCCTTTTTACGGTTCCTGGCCTTTTGCTGGCCTTTTGCTCACATGTTCTTTCCTGCGTTATCCCCTGAT
TCTGTGGATAACCGTATTACCGCCTTTGAGTGAGCTGATACCGCTCGCCGCAGCCGAACGACCGAGCGCA
GCGAGTCAGTGAGCGAGGAAGCGGAAGAGCGCCCAATACGCAAACCGCCTCTCCCCGCGCGTTGGCCGAT
TCATTAATGCAGCTGGCACGACAGGTTTCCCGACTGGAAAGCGGGCAGTGAGCGCAACGCAATTAATGTG
AGTTAGCTCACTCATTAGGCACCCCAGGCTTTACACTTTATGCTTCCGGCTCGTATGTTGTGTGGAATTG
TGAGCGGATAACAATTTCACACAGGAAACAGCTATGACCATGATTACGCCAAGCGCGCAATTAACCCTCA
CTAAAGGGAACAAAAGCTGGAGCTGCAAGCTT
